>Addgene plasmid #214839 | Cys-30nmSAH-SPYcatcher | addgene full sequence | sequence record 425308 | Addgene NGS Result
TTAAGGGATTTTGGTCATGACATTAACCTATAAAAATAGGCGTATCACGAGGCCCTTTCGTCTTCACCTC
GAGAAATCATAAAAAATTTATTTGCTTTGTGAGCGGATAACAATTATAATAGATTCAATTGTGAGCGGAT
AACAATTTCACACAGAATTCATTAAAGAGGAGAAATTAACCATGAGCAAGCATCACCATCATTCAGGCCA
TCACCATACCGGACACCACCATCATTCAGGCAGTCATCACCATACCGGCGAGAACCTGTATTTTCAGGGT
TCAGCTGCAGGCGGTGAAGAGGATAAAAAGCCAGCCGGAGGGGAAGGTGGTGGTGCTCATATTAACTTAA
AGGTTAAAGGACAGGATGGCAACGAGGTGTTCTTCCGCATTAAGCGCAGTACGCAACTGAAAAAACTGAT
GAACGCCTACTGTGACCGTCAATCAGTTGACATGACTGCCATTGCGTTCTTATTTGACGGTCGCCGCCTG
CGTGCAGAACAGACACCAGACGAGTTAGAAATGGAAGATGGAGATGAGATCGATGCGATGTTGCATCAGA
CAGGCGGTGCGGGTACCTGCGGTACCCAGGGCGGAAGCGGAACGCGTGAAGAGGAAGAGAAGAAGAAAGA
AGAGGAAGAAAAGAAACAAAAAGAAGAACAAGAAAGACTTGCAAAAGAAGAGGCAGAGAGAAAACAAAAA
GAAGAACAAGAAAGACTTGCAAAAGAAGAGGCAGAGAGAAAACAAAAGGAGGAAGAAGAGAGAAAACAAA
AGGAAGAAGAAGAGAGAAAACAAAAGGAGGAAGAAGAAAGAAAATTAAAGGAGGAACAAGAAAGAAAAGC
TGCAGAAGAAAAGAAAGCTAAAGAAGAAGCTGAGAGAAAGGCTAAAGAAGAACAAGAAAGGAAAGCTGAA
GAAGAGAGAAAGAAGAAAGAAGAGGAAGAAAGACTTGAAAGAGAAAGAAAAGAGAGAGAAGAACAAGAAA
AGAAAGCCAAAGAAGAGGCAGAGAGAATTGCAAAGTTAGAGGCTGAAAAGAAGGCAGAAGAAGAAAGAAA
AGCCAAAGAAGAAGAAGAGAGAAAAGCCAAAGAAGAAGAGGAAAGAAAGAAGAAAGAGGAGCAAGAAAGA
CTTGCAAAAGAAAAGGAAGAAGCAGAAAGAAAAGCTGCAGAGGAAAAGAAAGCTAAAGAAGAACAAGAAA
GAAAAGAAAAGGAAGAAGCAGAAAGAAAGGCGCGCCAAGCCATGGTAACCACCTTATCAGGTTTATCAGG
TGAGCAAGGTCCGTCCGGTGATATGACAACTGAAGAAGATAGTGCTACCCATATTAAATTCTCAAAACGT
GATGAGGACGGCCGTGAGTTAGCTGGTGCAACTATGGAGTTGCGTGATTCATCTGGTAAAACTATTAGTA
CATGGATTTCAGATGGACATGTGAAGGATTTCTACCTGTATCCAGGAAAATATACATTTGTCGAAACCGC
AGCACCAGACGGTTATGAGGTAGCAACTCCAATTGAATTTACAGTTAATGAGGACGGTCAGGTTACTGTA
GATGGTGAAGCAACTGAAGGTGACGCTCATACTGGATCCAGTGGTAGCTAGTAAGCTTAATTAGCTGAGC
TTGGACTCCTGTTGATAGATCCAGTAATGACCTCAGAACTCCATCTGGATTTGTTCAGAACGCTCGGTTG
CCGCCGGGCGTTTTTTATTGGTGAGAATCCAAGCTAGCCATGAAAATAAACTGTCTGCTTACATAAACAG
TAATACAAGGGGTGTTATGAGCCATATTCAACGGGAAACGTCTTGCTCTAGGCCGCGATTAAATTCCAAC
ATGGATGCTGATTTATATGGGTATAAATGGGCTCGCGATAATGTCGGGCAATCAGGTGCGACAATCTATC
GATTGTATGGGAAGCCCGATGCGCCAGAGTTGTTTCTGAAACATGGCAAAGGTAGCGTTGCCAATGATGT
TACAGATGAGATGGTCAGACTAAACTGGCTGACGGAATTTATGCCTCTTCCGACCATCAAGCATTTTATC
CGTACTCCTGATGATGCTTGGTTACTCACGACTGCGATCCCCGGCAAAACAGCATTCCAGGTATTAGAAG
AATATCCTGATTCAGGTGAAAATATTGTTGATGCGCTGGCAGTGTTCCTGCGCCGGTTGCATTCGATTCC
TGTTTGTAATTGTCCTTTTAACAGCGATCGCGTATTTCGTCTCGCTCAGGCGCAATCACGAATGAATAAC
GGTTTGGTTGATGCGAGTGATTTTGATGACGAGCGTAATGGCTGGCCTGTTGAACAAGTCTGGAAAGAAA
TGCACAAACTTTTGCCATTCTCACCGGATTCAGTCGTCACTCATGGTGATTTCTCACTTGATAACCTTAT
TTTTGACGAGGGGAAATTAATAGGTTGTATTGATGTTGGACGAGTCGGAATCGCAGACCGATACCAGGAT
CTTGCCATCCTATGGAACTGCCTCGGTGAGTTTTCTCCTTCATTACAGAAACGGCTTTTTCAAAAATATG
GTATTGATAATCCTGATATGAATAAATTGCAGTTTCATTTGATGCTCGATGAGTTTTTCTAAGAATTAAT
TCATGGGCAAATATTATACGCAAGGCGACAAGGTGCTGATGCCGCTGGCGATTCAGGTTCATCATGCCGT
TTGTGATGGCTTCCATGTCGGCAGAATGCTTAATGAATTACAACAGTACTGCGATGAGTGGCAGGGCGGG
GCGTAATTTTTTTAAGGCAGTTATTGGTGCCCTTAAACGCCTGGGGTAATGACTCTCTAGCTTGAGGCAT
CAAATAAAACGAAAGGCTCAGTCGAAAGACTGGGCCTTTCGTTTTATCTGTTGTTTGTCGGTGAACGCTC
TCCTGAGTAGGACAAATCCGCCCTCTAGATTACGTGCAGTCGATGATAAGCTGTCAAACATGAGAATTGT
GCCTAATGAGTGAGCTAACTTACATTAATTGCGTTGCGCTCACTGCCCGCTTTCCAGTCGGGAAACCTGT
CGTGCCAGCTGCATTAATGAATCGGCCAACGCGCGGGGAGAGGCGGTTTGCGTATTGGGCGCCAGGGTGG
TTTTTCTTTTCACCAGTGAGACGGGCAACAGCTGATTGCCCTTCACCGCCTGGCCCTGAGAGAGTTGCAG
CAAGCGGTCCACGCTGGTTTGCCCCAGCAGGCGAAAATCCTGTTTGATGGTGGTTAACGGCGGGATATAA
CATGAGCTGTCTTCGGTATCGTCGTATCCCACTACCGAGATATCCGCACCAACGCGCAGCCCGGACTCGG
TAATGGCGCGCATTGCGCCCAGCGCCATCTGATCGTTGGCAACCAGCATCGCAGTGGGAACGATGCCCTC
ATTCAGCATTTGCATGGTTTGTTGAAAACCGGACATGGCACTCCAGTCGCCTTCCCGTTCCGCTATCGGC
TGAATTTGATTGCGAGTGAGATATTTATGCCAGCCAGCCAGACGCAGACGCGCCGAGACAGAACTTAATG
GGCCCGCTAACAGCGCGATTTGCTGGTGACCCAATGCGACCAGATGCTCCACGCCCAGTCGCGTACCGTC
TTCATGGGAGAAAATAATACTGTTGATGGGTGTCTGGTCAGAGACATCAAGAAATAACGCCGGAACATTA
GTGCAGGCAGCTTCCACAGCAATGGCATCCTGGTCATCCAGCGGATAGTTAATGATCAGCCCACTGACAC
GTTGCGCGAGAAGATTGTGCACCGCCGCTTTACAGGCTTCGACGCCGCTTCGTTCTACCATCGACACCAC
CACGCTGGCACCCAGTTGATCGGCGCGAGATTTAATCGCCGCGACAATTTGCGACGGCGCGTGCAGGGCC
AGACTGGAGGTGGCAACGCCAATCAGCAACGACTGTTTGCCCGCCAGTTGTTGTGCCACGCGGTTGGGAA
TGTAATTCAGCTCCGCCATCGCCGCTTCCACTTTTTCCCGCGTTTTCGCAGAAACGTGGCTGGCCTGGTT
CACCACGCGGGAAACGGTCTGATAAGAGACACCGGCATACTCTGCGACATCGTATAACGTTACTGGTTTC
ACATTCACCACCCTGAATTGACTCTCTTCCGGGCGCTATCATGCCATACCGCGAAAGGTTTTGCACCATT
CGATGGTGTCGGAATTTCGGGCAGCGTTGGGTCCTGGCCACGGGTGCGCATGATCTAGAGCTGCCTCGCG
CGTTTCGGTGATGACGGTGAAAACCTCTGACACATTCAGCTCCCGGAGACGGTCACAGCTTGTCTGTAAG
CGGATGCCGGGAGCAGACAAGCCCGTCAGGGCGCGTCAGCGGGTGTTGGCGGGTGTCGGGGCGCAGCCAT
GACCCAGTCACGTAGCGATAGCGGAGTGTATACTGGCTTAACTATGCGGCATCAGAGCAGATTGTACTGA
GAGTGCACCATATGCGGTGTGAAATACCGCACAGATGCGTAAGGAGAAAATACCGCATCAGGCGCTCTTC
CGCTTCCTCGCTCACTGACTCGCTGCGCTCGGTCGTTCGGCTGCGGCGAGCGGTATCAGCTCACTCAAAG
GCGGTAATACGGTTATCCACAGAATCAGGGGATAACGCAGGAAAGAACATGTGAGCAAAAGGCCAGCAAA
AGGCCAGGAACCGTAAAAAGGCCGCGTTGCTGGCGTTTTTCCATAGGCTCCGCCCCCCTGACGAGCATCA
CAAAAATCGACGCTCAAGTCAGAGGTGGCGAAACCCGACAGGACTATAAAGATACCAGGCGTTTCCCCCT
GGAAGCTCCCTCGTGCGCTCTCCTGTTCCGACCCTGCCGCTTACCGGATACCTGTCCGCCTTTCTCCCTT
CGGGAAGCGTGGCGCTTTCTCATAGCTCACGCTGTAGGTATCTCAGTTCGGTGTAGGTCGTTCGCTCCAA
GCTGGGCTGTATGCACGAACCCCCCGTTCAGCCCGACCGCTGCGCCTTATCCGGTAACTATCGTCTTGAG
TCCAACCCGGTAAGACACGACTTATCGCCACTGGCAGCAGCCACTGGTAACAGGATTAGCAGAGCGAGGT
ATGTAGGCGGTGCTACAGAGTTCTTGAAGTGGTGGCCTAACTACGGCTACACTAGAAGGACAGTATTTGG
TATCTGCGCTCTGCTGAAGCCAGTTACCTTCGGAAAAAGAGTTGGTAGCTCTTGATCCGGCAAACAAACC
ACCGCTGGTAGCGGTGGTTTTTTTGTTTGCAAGCAGCAGATTACGCGCAGAAAAAAAGGATCTCAAGAAG
ATCCTTTGATCTTTTCTACGGGGTCTGACGCTCAGTGGAACGAAAACTCACG
Features (pLannotate 1.2.2; 15 found; start..end, strand, type, name):
     77..121     +  promoter       T5 promoter: bacteriophage T5 promoter for E. coli RNA polymerase, with embedded lac operator
    129..145     +  protein_bind   lac operator: The lac repressor binds to the lac operator to inhibit transcription in E. coli. This inhibition can be relieved by adding lactose or isopropyl-β-D-thiogalactopyranoside (IPTG). lac repressor encoded by lacI
    263..279     +  CDS            TEV site (fragment): tobacco etch virus (TEV) protease recognition and cleavage site
    284..568     +  CDS            SUMO1 (fragment): SUMO1_ORYSJ - Also known as SMT3, SUM1. Experimental evidence at protein level: Swiss-Prot protein existence level 1. Ubiquitin-like protein which can be covalently attached to target lysines as a monomer. Does not seem to be involved in protein degradation and may function as an antagonist of ubiquitin in the degradation process (By similarity). From Oryza sativa subsp. japonica (Rice).
   1614..1708    +  terminator     lambda t0 terminator: transcription terminator from phage lambda
   1767..2582    +  CDS            KanR: aminoglycoside phosphotransferase; aph(3')-Ia; confers resistance to kanamycin in bacteria or G418 (Geneticin®) in eukaryotes
   2592..2736    +  CDS            CmR (fragment): chloramphenicol acetyltransferase; cat; confers resistance to chloramphenicol
   2801..2887    +  terminator     rrnB T1 terminator: Escherichia coli rrnB; transcription terminator T1 from the E. coli rrnB gene
   2910..2927    -  promoter       tet promoter (fragment): E. coli promoter for tetracycline efflux protein gene
   2946..2967    -  protein_bind   CAP binding site: CAP binding activates transcription in the presence of cAMP. E. coli catabolite activator protein
   2980..4062    -  CDS            lacI: lac repressor; lacI; The lac repressor binds to the lac operator to inhibit transcription in E. coli. This inhibition can be relieved by adding lactose or isopropyl-β-D-thiogalactopyranoside (IPTG).
   4063..4140    -  promoter       lacIq promoter: lacI (mutant); In the lacIq allele, a single base change in the promoter boosts expression of the lacI gene about 10-fold.
   4189..4230    +  CDS            rop (fragment): Rop protein, which maintains plasmids at low copy number; rop
   4332..4472    +  misc_feature   bom: basis of mobility region from pBR322
   4658..5246    -  rep_origin     ori: high-copy-number ColE1/pMB1/pBR322/pUC origin of replication
