[The description below was written by a language model from this plasmid's Addgene catalogue record and pLannotate feature annotations shown in this document.]
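Description:
Cys-30nmSAH-SPYcatcher is a 5.3 kb bacterial expression plasmid built on a pQE80 backbone for IPTG-inducible production of a synthetic fusion protein in E. coli. It replicates from a high-copy ColE1/pMB1-type origin and is selected with kanamycin through an aph(3')-Ia KanR gene. A short chloramphenicol acetyltransferase fragment, a rop fragment and the pBR322 bom region are also annotated, and these appear to be nonfunctional backbone remnants. The plasmid carries its own lacI gene under the lacIq promoter, which supplies high levels of lac repressor so that expression stays tightly off until induction.

The insert is transcribed from the bacteriophage T5 promoter, which is recognised by the host RNA polymerase and is controlled by lac operator sequences. Transcription ends at the lambda t0 terminator, with an rrnB T1 terminator further downstream. According to the record, the coding region begins with an N-terminal His-TEV-SUMO module, allowing affinity purification followed by proteolytic removal of the tag. The automated annotation detects the TEV site and a SUMO-like domain, which it matches to a rice SUMO1 entry. It does not label the His tag or the payload that occupies the unannotated stretch before the terminator.

By its name, that payload comprises a cysteine, a "30nmSAH" segment and a SpyCatcher domain, which would form a covalent bond with SpyTag-bearing partners; the record does not define these parts further. The protein is used to generate functionalized magnetic beads for MagIC-cryo-EM, a method for single-particle cryo-EM analysis carried out directly on magnetic beads.
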