Addgene plasmid #214839: Cys-30nmSAH-SPYcatcher
Purpose: This plasmid encodes a protein (Cys-30nmSAH-SPYcatcher) that is used for generating functionalized magnetic beads for MagIC-cryo-EM, a method for single-particle cryo-EM analysis on magnetic beads.
Depositing lab: Hironori Funabiki. Depositing organization: Rockefeller University. Publication: MagIC-Cryo-EM, structural determination on magnetic beads for scarce macromolecules in heterogeneous samples. Arimura Y, Konishi HA, Funabiki H. eLife. 2025 May 20;13:RP103486. doi: 10.7554/eLife.103486. PubMed 40390365.
Backbone
  Vector backbone: pQE80
  Vector type: Bacterial Expression
Growth in bacteria
  Bacterial resistance: Kanamycin, 50 μg/mL
  Growth temperature: 37°C
  Growth strain: DH5alpha
  Copy number: High Copy
Gene/Insert
  Gene/Insert name: Cys-30nmSAH-SPYcatcher
  Species: Synthetic
  Promoter: T5
  Tag / fusion protein: His-TEV-SUMO- (N terminal on insert)
  Cloning method: Gibson Cloning
  Sequencing primers: 5′ TTGGATTCTCACCAATAAAA
Terms and licenses: Academic/Nonprofit Terms; Industry Terms: Not Available to Industry
Depositor comments: Please visit https://doi.org/10.1101/2024.01.21.576499 for bioRxiv preprint.
How to cite: Cys-30nmSAH-SPYcatcher was a gift from Hironori Funabiki (Addgene plasmid # 214839 ; http://n2t.net/addgene:214839 ; RRID:Addgene_214839)
